>Addgene plasmid #31926 | prsTagRFP-C1 | depositor full sequence | sequence record 36042 | prsTagRFP-C1 sequence 4719 bps
TAGTTATTAATAGTAATCAATTACGGGGTCATTAGTTCATAGCCCATATATGGAGTTCCGCGTTACATAA
CTTACGGTAAATGGCCCGCCTGGCTGACCGCCCAACGACCCCCGCCCATTGACGTCAATAATGACGTATG
TTCCCATAGTAACGCCAATAGGGACTTTCCATTGACGTCAATGGGTGGAGTATTTACGGTAAACTGCCCA
CTTGGCAGTACATCAAGTGTATCATATGCCAAGTACGCCCCCTATTGACGTCAATGACGGTAAATGGCCC
GCCTGGCATTATGCCCAGTACATGACCTTATGGGACTTTCCTACTTGGCAGTACATCTACGTATTAGTCA
TCGCTATTACCATGGTGATGCGGTTTTGGCAGTACATCAATGGGCGTGGATAGCGGTTTGACTCACGGGG
ATTTCCAAGTCTCCACCCCATTGACGTCAATGGGAGTTTGTTTTGGCACCAAAATCAACGGGACTTTCCA
AAATGTCGTAACAACTCCGCCCCATTGACGCAAATGGGCGGTAGGCGTGTACGGTGGGAGGTCTATATAA
GCAGAGCTGGTTTAGTGAACCGTCAGATCCGCTAGCGGTGGCCACCATGGTGTCTAAGGGCGAAGAGCTG
ATTAAGGAGAACATGCACATGAAGCTGTACATGGAGGGCACCGTGAACAACCACCACTTCAAGTGCACAT
CCGAGGGCGAAGGCAAGCCCTACGAGGGCACCCAGACCATGAGAATCAAGGTGGTCGAGGGCGGCCCTCT
CCCCTTCGCCTTCGACATCCTGGCTACCAGCTTCATGTACGGCAGCCGCACCTTCATCAACCACACCCAG
GGCATCCCCGACTTCTGGAAGCAGTCCTTCCCTGAGGGCTTCACATGGGAGAGAGTCACCACATACGAAG
ACGGGGGCGTGCTGACCGCTACCCAGGACACCAGCCTCCAGGACGGCTGCCTCATCTACAACGTCAAGCT
CAGAGGGGTGAACTTCCCATCCAACGGCCCTGTGATGCAGAAGAAAACACTCGGCTGGGAGGCCGCCACC
GAGATGCTGTACCCCGCTGACGGCGGCCTGGAAGGCAGAGGGGACATGGCCCTGAAGCTCGTGGGCGGGG
GCCACCTGATCTGCAACTTGAAGACCACATACAGATCCAAGAATCCCGCTAAGAACCTCAAGATGCCCGG
CGTCTACTTTGTGGACCACAGACTGGAAAGAATCAAGGAGGCCGACAAAGAGACCTACGTCGAGCAGCAC
GAGGTGGCTGTGGCCAGATACTGCGACCTCCCTAGCAAACTGGGGCACAAGCTTAATTCCGGACTCAGAT
CTCGAGCTCAAGCTTCGAATTCTGCAGTCGACGGTACCGCGGGCCCGGGATCCACCGGATCTAGATAACT
GATCATAATCAGCCATACCACATTTGTAGAGGTTTTACTTGCTTTAAAAAACCTCCCACACCTCCCCCTG
AACCTGAAACATAAAATGAATGCAATTGTTGTTGTTAACTTGTTTATTGCAGCTTATAATGGTTACAAAT
AAAGCAATAGCATCACAAATTTCACAAATAAAGCATTTTTTTCACTGCATTCTAGTTGTGGTTTGTCCAA
ACTCATCAATGTATCTTAACGCGTAAATTGTAAGCGTTAATATTTTGTTAAAATTCGCGTTAAATTTTTG
TTAAATCAGCTCATTTTTTAACCAATAGGCCGAAATCGGCAAAATCCCTTATAAATCAAAAGAATAGACC
GAGATAGGGT
[37 nt withheld, positions 1761-1797]
AAAGAACGTGGACTCCAACGTCAAAGG
[49 nt withheld, positions 1825-1873]
T
[91 nt withheld, positions 1875-1965]
G
[124 nt withheld, positions 1967-2090]
CAGGTGGCACTTTTCGGGGAAATGTGCGCGGAACCCCTATTTGTTTATTTTTCTAAATACATTCAAATAT
GTATCCGCTCATGAGACAATAACCCTGATAAATGCTTCAATAATATTGAAAAAGGAAGAGTCCTGAGGCG
GAAAGAACCAGCTGTGGAATGTGTGTCAGTTAGGGTGTGGAAAGTCCCCAGGCTCCCCAGCAGGCAGAAG
TATGCAAAGCATGCATCTCAATTAGTCAGCAACCAGGTGTGGAAAGTCCCCAGGCTCCCCAGCAGGCAGA
AGTATGCAAAGCATGCATCTCAATTAGTCAGCAACCATAGTCCCGCCCCTAACTCCGCCCATCCCGCCCC
TAACTCCGCCCAGTTCCGCCCATTCTCCGCCCCATGGCTGACTAATTTTTTTTATTTATGCAGAGGCCGA
GGCCGCCTCGGCCTCTGAGCTATTCCAGAAGTAGTGAGGAGGCTTTTTTGGAGGCCTAGGCTTTTGCAAA
GATCGATCAAGAGACAGGATGAGGATCGTTTCGCATGATTGAACAAGATGGATTGCACGCAGGTTCTCCG
GCCGCTTGGGTGGAGAGGCTATTCGGCTATGACTGGGCACAACAGACAATCGGCTGCTCTGATGCCGCCG
TGTTCCGGCTGTCAGCGCAGGGGCGCCCGGTTCTTTTTGTCAAGACCGACCTGTCCGGTGCCCTGAATGA
ACTGCAAGACGAGGCAGCGCGGCTATCGTGGCTGGCCACGACGGGCGTTCCTTGCGCAGCTGTGCTCGAC
GTTGTCACTGAAGCGGGAAGGGACTGGCTGCTATTGGGCGAAGTGCCGGGGCAGGATCTCCTGTCATCTC
ACCTTGCTCCTGCCGAGAAAGTATCCATCATGGCTGATGCAATGCGGCGGCTGCATACGCTTGATCCGGC
TACCTGCCCATTCGACCACCAAGCGAAACATCGCATCGAGCGAGCACGTACTCGGATGGAAGCCGGTCTT
GTCGATCAGGATGATCTGGACGAAGAGCATCAGGGGCTCGCGCCAGCCGAACTGTTCGCCAGGCTCAAGG
CGAGCATGCCCGACGGCGAGGATCTCGTCGTGACCCATGGCGATGCCTGCTTGCCGAATATCATGGTGGA
AAATGGCCGCTTTTCTGGATTCATCGACTGTGGCCGGCTGGGTGTGGCGGACCGCTATCAGGACATAGCG
TTGGCTACCCGTGATATTGCTGAAGAGCTTGGCGGCGAATGGGCTGACCGCTTCCTCGTGCTTTACGGTA
TCGCCGCTCCCGATTCGCAGCGCATCGCCTTCTATCGCCTTCTTGACGAGTTCTTCTGAGCGGGACTCTG
GGGTTCGAAATGACCGACCAAGCGACGCCCAACCTGCCATCACGAGATTTCGATTCCACCGCCGCCTTCT
ATGAAAGGTTGGGCTTCGGAATCGTTTTCCGGGACGCCGGCTGGATGATCCTCCAGCGCGGGGATCTCAT
GCTGGAGTTCTTCGCCCACCCTAGGGGGAGGCTAACTGAAACACGGAAGGAGACAATACCGGAAGGAACC
CGCGCTATGACGGCAATAAAAAGACAGAATAAAACGCACGGTGTTGGGTCGTTTGTTCATAAACGCGGGG
TTCGGTCCCAGGGCTGGCACTCTGTCGATACCCCACCGAGACCCCATTGGGGCCAATACGCCCGCGTTTC
TTCCTTTTCCCCACCCCACCCCCCAAGTTCGGGTGAAGGCCCAGGGCTCGCAGCCAACGTCGGGGCGGCA
GGCCCTGCCATAGCCTCAGGTTACTCATATATACTTTAGATTGATTTAAAACTTCATTTTTAATTTAAAA
GGATCTAGGTGAAGATCCTTTTTGATAATCTCATGACCAAAATCCCTTAACGTGAGTTTTCGTTCCACTG
AGCGTCAGACCCCGTAGAAAAGATCAAAGGATCTTCTTGAGATCCTTTTTTTCTGCGCGTAATCTGCTGC
TTGCAAACAAAAAAACCACCGCTACCAGCGGTGGTTTGTTTGCCGGATCAAGAGCTACCAACTCTTTTTC
CGAAGGTAACTGGCTTCAGCAGAGCGCAGATACCAAATACTGTCCTTCTAGTGTAGCCGTAGTTAGGCCA
CCACTTCAAGAACTCTGTAGCACCGCCTACATACCTCGCTCTGCTAATCCTGTTACCAGTGGCTGCTGCC
AGTGGCGATAAGTCGTGTCTTACCGGGTTGGACTCAAGACGATAGTTACCGGATAAGGCGCAGCGGTCGG
GCTGAACGGGGGGTTCGTGCACACAGCCCAGCTTGGAGCGAACGACCTACACCGAACTGAGATACCTACA
GCGTGAGCTATGAGAAAGCGCCACGCTTCCCGAAGGGAGAAAGGCGGACAGGTATCCGGTAAGCGGCAGG
GTCGGAACAGGAGAGCGCACGAGGGAGCTTCCAGGGGGAAACGCCTGGTATCTTTATAGTCCTGTCGGGT
TTCGCCACCTCTGACTTGAGCGTCGATTTTTGTGATGCTCGTCAGGGGGGCGGAGCCTATGGAAAAACGC
CAGCAACGCGGCCTTTTTACGGTTCCTGGCCTTTTGCTGGCCTTTTGCTCACATGTTCTTTCCTGCGTTA
TCCCCTGATTCTGTGGATAACCGTATTACCGCCATGCAT
Features (pLannotate 1.2.2; 14 found; start..end, strand, type, name):
     61..364     +  enhancer       CMV enhancer: human cytomegalovirus immediate early enhancer
    365..568     +  promoter       CMV promoter: human cytomegalovirus (CMV) immediate early promoter
    607..1317    +  CDS            rsTagRFP: rsTagRFP is a photoswitchable red fluorescent protein published in 2012, derived from Entacmaea quadricolor. It has high acid sensitivity.
   1318..1383    +  misc_feature   MCS: multiple cloning site
   1400..1484    +  CDS            large T antigen (fragment): large T antigen from SV40 (simian virus 40)
   1507..1628    +  polyA_signal   SV40 poly(A) signal: SV40 polyadenylation signal
   1662..2090    -  rep_origin     f1 ori (sequence partly withheld): f1 bacteriophage origin of replication; arrow indicates direction of (+) strand synthesis
   2117..2221    +  promoter       AmpR promoter: bla
   2223..2580    +  promoter       SV40 promoter: SV40 enhancer and early promoter
   2615..3409    +  CDS            NeoR/KanR: aminoglycoside phosphotransferase from Tn5; aph(3')-II (or nptII); confers resistance to neomycin, kanamycin, and G418 (Geneticin®)
   3430..3582    +  CDS            ble (fragment): BLE_KLEPN - Experimental evidence at protein level: Swiss-Prot protein existence level 1. Binding protein with a strong affinity to the bleomycin family of antibiotics. Binds to CL990; an antimitotic-antibiotic compound. From Klebsiella pneumoniae.
   3641..3688    +  polyA_signal   HSV TK poly(A) signal: herpes simplex virus thymidine kinase polyadenylation signal (Cole and Stacy, 1985)
   3779..3795    -  polyA_signal   bGH poly(A) signal (fragment): bovine growth hormone polyadenylation signal
   4017..4605    +  rep_origin     ori: high-copy-number ColE1/pMB1/pBR322/pUC origin of replication
