[The description below was written by a language model from this plasmid's Addgene catalogue record and pLannotate feature annotations shown in this document.]
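Description:
prsTagRFP-C1 is a mammalian expression plasmid built on the Clontech pEGFP-C1 backbone, in which the original fluorescent protein coding sequence has been replaced, via NheI and BglII sites, by a 711 bp open reading frame encoding rsTagRFP. The full construct is 4,719 bp. It replicates in E. coli at high copy from a ColE1/pUC-type origin and also carries an f1 phage origin, which can be used for single-stranded DNA production. A single Tn5 aminoglycoside phosphotransferase gene (NeoR/KanR) serves as the marker in both hosts: a bacterial bla-type promoter drives it for kanamycin selection in bacteria, while the adjacent SV40 enhancer/early promoter drives it in mammalian cells for G418 selection of stable transfectants, with an HSV TK polyadenylation signal downstream. The short large T antigen, ble and bGH poly(A) fragments in the annotation appear to be partial matches to backbone sequence rather than functional elements.

The payload is rsTagRFP, a reversibly photoswitchable red fluorescent protein derived from TagRFP (originally from the sea anemone Entacmaea quadricolor). It carries the substitutions F84W, I125L, N148A, S165G, F181L, K189N and Y200F, numbered relative to EGFP. Expression is driven by the human CMV immediate early enhancer and promoter and terminated by the SV40 poly(A) signal. As in other C1-format vectors, the multiple cloning site lies immediately downstream of the fluorescent protein coding sequence, so a gene of interest can be inserted in frame to produce a fusion with rsTagRFP at its N-terminus; the empty vector expresses the fluorescent protein alone. The associated publication describes the protein's reversibly switchable absorbance and its use in photochromic FRET, so the plasmid suits live-cell imaging and FRET-based interaction studies in transfected mammalian cells.
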