Addgene plasmid #31926: prsTagRFP-C1
Depositing lab: Vladislav Verkhusha. Depositing organization: Albert Einstein College of Medicine. Publication: Red fluorescent protein with reversibly photoswitchable absorbance for photochromic FRET. Subach FV, Zhang L, Gadella TW, Gurskaya NG, Lukyanov KA, Verkhusha VV. Chem Biol. 2010 Jul 30;17(7):745-55. 10.1016/j.chembiol.2010.05.022 PubMed 20659687.
Backbone
  Vector backbone: pEGFP-C1
  Backbone manufacturer: Clontech
  Backbone size w/o insert (bp): 4008
  Vector type: Mammalian Expression
  Selectable markers: Neomycin (select with G418)
Growth in bacteria
  Bacterial resistance: Kanamycin, 50 μg/mL
  Growth temperature: 37°C
  Growth strain: DH5alpha
  Copy number: High Copy
Gene/Insert
  Gene/Insert name: rsTagRFP (alt name: reversibly photoswitchable TagRFP red fluorescent protein)
  Insert size (bp): 711
  Mutation: F84W/I125L/N148A/S165G/F181L/K189N/Y200F compared to TagRFP (but numbering relative to EGFP)
  Promoter: CMV
  Cloning method: Restriction Enzyme; 5′ cloning site NheI (unknown if destroyed); 3′ cloning site BglII (unknown if destroyed)
  Sequencing primers: 5′ cggtaggcgtgtacggtgggag
Terms and licenses: Academic/Nonprofit Terms; Industry Terms: Not Available to Industry
How to cite: prsTagRFP-C1 was a gift from Vladislav Verkhusha (Addgene plasmid # 31926 ; http://n2t.net/addgene:31926 ; RRID:Addgene_31926)
