>Addgene plasmid #31926 | prsTagRFP-C1 | addgene partial sequence | sequence record 37484 | CMV-F 5'-CGCAAATGGGCGGTAGGCGTG-3'
GTGACCGTCAGATCCGCTAGCGGTGGCCACCATGGTGTCTAAGGGCGAAGAGCTGATTAAGGAGAACATG
CACATGAAGCTGTACATGGAGGGCACCGTGAACAACCACCACTTCAAGTGCACATCCGAGGGCGAAGGCA
AGCCCTACGAGGGCACCCAGACCATGAGAATCAAGGTGGTCGAGGGCGGCCCTCTCCCCTTCGCCTTCGA
CATCCTGGCTACCAGCTTCATGTACGGCAGCCGCACCTTCATCAACCACACCCAGGGCATCCCCGACTTC
TGGAAGCAGTCCTTCCCTGAGGGCTTCACATGGGAGAGAGTCACCACATACGAAGACGGGGGCGTGCTGA
CCGCTACCCAGGACACCAGCCTCCAGGACGGCTGCCTCATCTACAACGTCAAGCTCAGAGGGGTGAACTT
CCCATCCAACGGCCCTGTGATGCAGAAGAAAACACTCGGCTGGGAGGCCGCCACCGAGATGCTGTACCCC
GCTGACGGCGGCCTGGAAGGCAGAGGGGACATGGCCCTGAAGCTCGTGGGCGGGGGCCACCTGATCTGCA
ACTTGAAGACCACATACAGATCCAAGAATCCCGCTAAGAACCTCAAGATGCCCGGCGTCTACTTTGTGGA
CCACAGACTGGAAAGAATCAAGGAGGCCGACAAAGAGACCTACGTCGAGCAGCACGAGGTGGCTGTGGCC
AGATACTGCGACCTCCCTAGCAAACTGGGGCACAAGCTTAATTCCGGACTCAGATCTCGAGCTCAAGCTT
CGAATTCTGCAGTCGACGGTACCGCGGGCCCGGGATCCACCGGATCTAGATAACTGATCATAATCAGCCA
TACCACA
